Addgene plasmid #65681: pYNL-N1_zyxin
Purpose: Expresses Zyxin-YNL in mammalian cells
Depositing lab: Yasushi Okada. Depositing organization: RIKEN Quantitative Biology Center (QBiC). Publication: Expanded palette of Nano-lanterns for real-time multicolor luminescence imaging. Takai A, Nakano M, Saito K, Haruno R, Watanabe TM, Ohyanagi T, Jin T, Okada Y, Nagai T. Proc Natl Acad Sci U S A. 2015 Apr 7;112(14):4352-6. doi: 10.1073/pnas.1418468112. Epub 2015 Mar 23. PubMed 25831507.
Backbone
  Vector backbone: pYNL-N1
  Backbone manufacturer: Addgene #64303
  Backbone size w/o insert (bp): 5600
  Total vector size (bp): 7300
  Vector type: Mammalian Expression, Luciferase
  Selectable markers: Neomycin (select with G418)
Growth in bacteria
  Bacterial resistance: Kanamycin, 50 μg/mL
  Growth temperature: 37°C
  Growth strain: DH5alpha
  Copy number: High Copy
Gene/Insert
  Gene/Insert name: zyxin
  Species: M. musculus (mouse)
  Insert size (bp): 1700
  Entrez Gene: Zyx (a.k.a. 9530098H06Rik)
  Promoter: CMV
  Tag / fusion protein: YNL (C terminal on backbone)
  Cloning method: Restriction Enzyme; 5′ cloning site EcoRI (not destroyed); 3′ cloning site SalI (not destroyed)
  Sequencing primers: 5′ CMV Forward; 3′ EGFP-N
Resource information
  A portion of this plasmid was derived from a plasmid made by: Nano-lantern/pcDNA3 (gifted from Dr Takeharu Nagai)
Terms and licenses: Academic/Nonprofit Terms; Industry Terms: Not Available to Industry
How to cite: pYNL-N1_zyxin was a gift from Yasushi Okada (Addgene plasmid # 65681 ; http://n2t.net/addgene:65681 ; RRID:Addgene_65681)
