[The description below was written by a language model from this plasmid's Addgene catalogue record.]
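Description:
pYNL-N1_zyxin is a mammalian expression plasmid of about 7.3 kb, built on the pYNL-N1 backbone (about 5.6 kb), an "N1"-style vector in which a gene of interest is cloned upstream of, and in frame with, a reporter so that the reporter ends up at the C terminus of the fusion protein. It is maintained in E. coli as a high-copy plasmid under kanamycin selection. It also carries a neomycin resistance marker, so transfected mammalian cells can be selected with G418 to obtain stable lines. The record does not include a feature table, so the origin of replication, polyadenylation signals and other backbone elements are not itemised.

The insert is mouse zyxin (Zyx), about 1.7 kb, placed between EcoRI and SalI sites that both remain intact. It is expressed from the CMV promoter, which gives strong constitutive transcription in most mammalian cell types. The coding sequence is fused at its C terminus to YNL, the yellow Nano-lantern, and part of the plasmid derives from an earlier Nano-lantern/pcDNA3 construct. Nano-lanterns are bright bioluminescent reporters made by joining a luciferase to a fluorescent protein, so that energy transfer to the fluorescent moiety increases light output and sets the emission colour without any need for excitation light. Zyxin is a focal adhesion and actin-associated protein, so the Zyxin-YNL fusion serves as a luminescent marker for these structures. This fits the use of the Nano-lantern colour palette for real-time, multicolour luminescence imaging of subcellular structures in living cells.
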