>Addgene plasmid #65681 | pYNL-N1_zyxin | depositor partial sequence | sequence record 111652 | pYNL-N1
TAGTTATTAATAGTAATCAATTACGGGGTCATTAGTTCATAGCCCATATATGGAGTTCCGCGTTACATAA
CTTACGGTAAATGGCCCGCCTGGCTGACCGCCCAACGACCCCCGCCCATTGACGTCAATAATGACGTATG
TTCCCATAGTAACGCCAATAGGGACTTTCCATTGACGTCAATGGGTGGAGTATTTACGGTAAACTGCCCA
CTTGGCAGTACATCAAGTGTATCATATGCCAAGTACGCCCCCTATTGACGTCAATGACGGTAAATGGCCC
GCCTGGCATTATGCCCAGTACATGACCTTATGGGACTTTCCTACTTGGCAGTACATCTACGTATTAGTCA
TCGCTATTACCATGGTGATGCGGTTTTGGCAGTACATCAATGGGCGTGGATAGCGGTTTGACTCACGGGG
ATTTCCAAGTCTCCACCCCATTGACGTCAATGGGAGTTTGTTTTGGCACCAAAATCAACGGGACTTTCCA
AAATGTCGTAACAACTCCGCCCCATTGACGCAAATGGGCGGTAGGCGTGTACGGTGGGAGGTCTATATAA
GCAGAGCTGGTTTAGTGAACCGTCAGATCCGCTAGCGCTACCGGACTCAGATCTCGAGCTCAAGCTTCGA
ATTCTGCAGTCGACGGTACCGCGGGCCCGGGATCCACCGGTCGCCACCATGGTGAGCAAGGGCGAGGAGC
TGTTCACCGGGGTGGTGCCCATCCTGGTCGAGCTGGACGGCGACGTAAACGGCCACAAGTTCAGCGTGTC
CGGCGAGGGCGAGGGCGATGCCACCTACGGCAAGCTGACCCTGAAGCTGATCTGCACCACCGGCAAGCTG
CCCGTGCCCTGGCCCACCCTCGTGACCACCCTGGGCTACGGCCTGCAGTGCTTCGCCCGCTACCCCGACC
ACATGAAGCAGCACGACTTCTTCAAGTCCGCCATGCCCGAAGGCTACGTCCAGGAGCGCACCATCTTCTT
CAAGGACGACGGCAACTACAAGACCCGCGCCGAGGTGAAGTTCGAGGGCGACACCCTGGTGAACCGCATC
GAGCTGAAGGGCATCGACTTCAAGGAGGACGGCAACATCCTGGGGCACAAGCTGGAGTACAACTACAACA
GCCACAACGTCTATATCACCGCCGACAAGCAGAAGAACGGCATCAAGGCCAACTTCAAGATCCGCCACAA
CATCGAGGACGGCGGCGTGCAGCTCGCCGACCACTACCAGCAGAACACCCCCATCGGCGACGGCCCCGTG
CTGCTGCCCGACAACCACTACCTGAGCTACCAGTCCAAGCTGAGCAAAGACCCCAACGAGAAGCGCGATC
ACATGGTCCTGCTGGAGTTCGTGACCGCCGCCGGGGGTACCAAGGTGTACGACCCCGAGCAGAGGAAGAG
GATGATCACCGGCCCCCAGTGGTGGGCCAGGTGCAAGCAGATGAACGTGCTGGACAGCTTCATCAACTAC
TACGACAGCGAGAAGCACGCCGAGAACGCCGTGATCTTCCTGCACGGCAACGCCACTAGCAGCTACCTGT
GGAGGCACGTGGTGCCCCACATCGAGCCCGTGGCCAGGTGCATCATCCCCGATCTGATCGGCATGGGCAA
GAGCGGCAAGAGCGGCAACGGCAGCTACAGGCTGCTGGACCACTACAAGTACCTGACCGCCTGGTTCGAG
CTTCTGAACCTGCCCAAGAAGATCATCTTCGTGGGCCACGACTGGGGCGCCGCCCTGGCCTTCCACTACG
CCTACGAGCACCAGGACAGGATCAAGGCCATCGTGCACATGGAGAGCGTGGTGGACGTGATCGAGAGCTG
GGACGAGTGGCCAGACATCGAGGAGGACATCGCCCTGATCAAGAGCGAGGAGGGCGAGAAGATGGTGCTG
GAGAACAACTTCTTCGTGGAGACCGTGCTGCCCAGCAAGATCATGAGAAAGCTGGAGCCCGAGGAGTTCG
CCGCCTACCTGGAGCCCTTCAAGGAGAAGGGCGAGGTGAGAAGACCCACCCTGAGCTGGCCCAGAGAGAT
CCCCCTGGTGAAGGGCGGCAAGCCCGACGTGGTGCAGATCGTGAGAAACTACAACGCCTACCTGAGAGCC
AGCGACGACCTGCCCAAGCTGTTCATCGAGGGCGACCCCGGCTTCTTCAGCAACGCCATCGTGGAGGGCG
CCAAGAAGTTCCCCAACACCGAGTTCGTGAAGGTGAAGGGCCTGCACTTCCTCCAGGAGGACGCCCCCGA
CGAGATGGGCAAGTACATCAAGAGCTTCGTGGAGAGAGTGCTGAAGAACGAGCAGTAGGCGGCCGCGACT
CTAGATCATAATCAGCCATACCACATTTGTAGAGGTTTTACTTGCTTTAAAAAACCTCCCACACCTCCCC
CTGAACCTGAAACATAAAATGAATGCAATTGTTGTTGTTAACTTGTTTATTGCAGCTTATAATGGTTACA
AATAAAGCAATAGCATCACAAATTTCACAAATAAAGCATTTTTTTCACTGCATTCTAGTTGTGGTTTGTC
CAAACTCATCAATGTATCTTAAGGCGTAAATTGTAAGCGTTAATATTTTGTTAAAATTCGCGTTAAATTT
TTGTTAAATCAGCTCATTTTTTAACCAATAGGCCGAAATCGGCAAAATCCCTTATAAATCAAAAGAATAG
ACCGAGATAGGGT
[37 nt withheld, positions 2674-2710]
AAAGAACGTGGACTCCAACGTCAAAGG
[49 nt withheld, positions 2738-2786]
T
[91 nt withheld, positions 2788-2878]
G
[124 nt withheld, positions 2880-3003]
CAGGTGGCACTTTTCGGGGAAATGTGCGCGGAACCCCTATTTGTTTATTTTTCTAAATACATTCAAATAT
GTATCCGCTCATGAGACAATAACCCTGATAAATGCTTCAATAATATTGAAAAAGGAAGAGTCCTGAGGCG
GAAAGAACCAGCTGTGGAATGTGTGTCAGTTAGGGTGTGGAAAGTCCCCAGGCTCCCCAGCAGGCAGAAG
TATGCAAAGCATGCATCTCAATTAGTCAGCAACCAGGTGTGGAAAGTCCCCAGGCTCCCCAGCAGGCAGA
AGTATGCAAAGCATGCATCTCAATTAGTCAGCAACCATAGTCCCGCCCCTAACTCCGCCCATCCCGCCCC
TAACTCCGCCCAGTTCCGCCCATTCTCCGCCCCATGGCTGACTAATTTTTTTTATTTATGCAGAGGCCGA
GGCCGCCTCGGCCTCTGAGCTATTCCAGAAGTAGTGAGGAGGCTTTTTTGGAGGCCTAGGCTTTTGCAAA
GATCGATCAAGAGACAGGATGAGGATCGTTTCGCATGATTGAACAAGATGGATTGCACGCAGGTTCTCCG
GCCGCTTGGGTGGAGAGGCTATTCGGCTATGACTGGGCACAACAGACAATCGGCTGCTCTGATGCCGCCG
TGTTCCGGCTGTCAGCGCAGGGGCGCCCGGTTCTTTTTGTCAAGACCGACCTGTCCGGTGCCCTGAATGA
ACTGCAAGACGAGGCAGCGCGGCTATCGTGGCTGGCCACGACGGGCGTTCCTTGCGCAGCTGTGCTCGAC
GTTGTCACTGAAGCGGGAAGGGACTGGCTGCTATTGGGCGAAGTGCCGGGGCAGGATCTCCTGTCATCTC
ACCTTGCTCCTGCCGAGAAAGTATCCATCATGGCTGATGCAATGCGGCGGCTGCATACGCTTGATCCGGC
TACCTGCCCATTCGACCACCAAGCGAAACATCGCATCGAGCGAGCACGTACTCGGATGGAAGCCGGTCTT
GTCGATCAGGATGATCTGGACGAAGAGCATCAGGGGCTCGCGCCAGCCGAACTGTTCGCCAGGCTCAAGG
CGAGCATGCCCGACGGCGAGGATCTCGTCGTGACCCATGGCGATGCCTGCTTGCCGAATATCATGGTGGA
AAATGGCCGCTTTTCTGGATTCATCGACTGTGGCCGGCTGGGTGTGGCGGACCGCTATCAGGACATAGCG
TTGGCTACCCGTGATATTGCTGAAGAGCTTGGCGGCGAATGGGCTGACCGCTTCCTCGTGCTTTACGGTA
TCGCCGCTCCCGATTCGCAGCGCATCGCCTTCTATCGCCTTCTTGACGAGTTCTTCTGAGCGGGACTCTG
GGGTTCGAAATGACCGACCAAGCGACGCCCAACCTGCCATCACGAGATTTCGATTCCACCGCCGCCTTCT
ATGAAAGGTTGGGCTTCGGAATCGTTTTCCGGGACGCCGGCTGGATGATCCTCCAGCGCGGGGATCTCAT
GCTGGAGTTCTTCGCCCACCCTAGGGGGAGGCTAACTGAAACACGGAAGGAGACAATACCGGAAGGAACC
CGCGCTATGACGGCAATAAAAAGACAGAATAAAACGCACGGTGTTGGGTCGTTTGTTCATAAACGCGGGG
TTCGGTCCCAGGGCTGGCACTCTGTCGATACCCCACCGAGACCCCATTGGGGCCAATACGCCCGCGTTTC
TTCCTTTTCCCCACCCCACCCCCCAAGTTCGGGTGAAGGCCCAGGGCTCGCAGCCAACGTCGGGGCGGCA
GGCCCTGCCATAGCCTCAGGTTACTCATATATACTTTAGATTGATTTAAAACTTCATTTTTAATTTAAAA
GGATCTAGGTGAAGATCCTTTTTGATAATCTCATGACCAAAATCCCTTAACGTGAGTTTTCGTTCCACTG
AGCGTCAGACCCCGTAGAAAAGATCAAAGGATCTTCTTGAGATCCTTTTTTTCTGCGCGTAATCTGCTGC
TTGCAAACAAAAAAACCACCGCTACCAGCGGTGGTTTGTTTGCCGGATCAAGAGCTACCAACTCTTTTTC
CGAAGGTAACTGGCTTCAGCAGAGCGCAGATACCAAATACTGTCCTTCTAGTGTAGCCGTAGTTAGGCCA
CCACTTCAAGAACTCTGTAGCACCGCCTACATACCTCGCTCTGCTAATCCTGTTACCAGTGGCTGCTGCC
AGTGGCGATAAGTCGTGTCTTACCGGGTTGGACTCAAGACGATAGTTACCGGATAAGGCGCAGCGGTCGG
GCTGAACGGGGGGTTCGTGCACACAGCCCAGCTTGGAGCGAACGACCTACACCGAACTGAGATACCTACA
GCGTGAGCTATGAGAAAGCGCCACGCTTCCCGAAGGGAGAAAGGCGGACAGGTATCCGGTAAGCGGCAGG
GTCGGAACAGGAGAGCGCACGAGGGAGCTTCCAGGGGGAAACGCCTGGTATCTTTATAGTCCTGTCGGGT
TTCGCCACCTCTGACTTGAGCGTCGATTTTTGTGATGCTCGTCAGGGGGGCGGAGCCTATGGAAAAACGC
CAGCAACGCGGCCTTTTTACGGTTCCTGGCCTTTTGCTGGCCTTTTGCTCACATGTTCTTTCCTGCGTTA
TCCCCTGATTCTGTGGATAACCGTATTACCGCCATGCAT
