>Addgene plasmid #65681 | pYNL-N1_zyxin | addgene partial sequence | sequence record 116372 | CMV-F 5'-CGCAAATGGGCGGTAGGCGTG-3'
CTATATAAGCAGAGCTGGTTTAGTGAACCGTCAGATCCGCTAGCGCTACCGGACTCAGATCTCGAGCTCA
AGCTTCGAATTCATGGCGGCCCCCCGCCCGCCTCCCGCGATCTCCGTCTCCGTCTCGGCCCCCGCGTTTT
ACGCCCCGCAGAAGAAGTTCGCCCCGGTTGTGGCCCCAAAGCCCAAAGTGAATCCTTTCCGGCCTGGGGA
CAGCGAGCCTCCTGTAGCAGCCGGGGCCCAAAGAGCGCAGATGGGTCGGGTGGGCGAGATCCCACCACCA
CCCCCGGAAGACTTTCCTTTGCCCCCTCCTCCCCTTATTGGGGAGGGCGACGACTCAGAGGGTGCCCTGG
GAGGTGCCTTCCCACCTCCACCTCCCCCGATGATCGAGGAACCATTCCCCCCTGCTCCTCTGGAGGAGGA
CATCTTCCCCTCCCCTCCACCTCCACTGGAGGAGGAGGGAGGGCCTGAGGCCCCTACCCAGCTCCCACCG
CAGCCCAGGGAGAAAGTGTGCAGTATTGACCTGGAGATTGACTCTCTGTCCTCACTGCTGGACGACATGA
CCAAGAACGATCCCTTCAAAGCCCGGGTATCATCCGGATATGTACCCCCACCAGTTGCCACTCCATTTGT
TCCCAAGCCTAGTACCAAACCTGCCCCTGGGGGCACAGCACCCTTGCCTCCTTGGAAGACCCCTTCTAGC
TCCCAGCCACCACCTCAGCCGCAGGCCAAGCCTCAGGTCCAGCTCCATGTCCAGCCTCAGGCCAAGCCCC
ATGTCCAACCCCAGCCTGTGTCTTCTGCTAATACACAGCCCCGGGGTCCCCTTTCTCAGGCACCAACTCC
AGCACCTAAGTTTGCTCCAGTGGCTCCTAAATTTACTCCCGTGGTTTCCAAGTTCAGCCCTGGTGCTCCA
AGTGGACCTGGGCCACAGCCCAATCAAAAA
