>Addgene plasmid #65681 | pYNL-N1_zyxin | addgene partial sequence | sequence record 116477 | mVenus-R 5'-cgaagcactgcaggccgtagc-3'
GGCCAGGGCACGGGCAGCTTGCCGGTGGTGCAGATCAGCTTCAGGGTCAGCTTGCCGTAGGTGGCATCGC
CCTCGCCCTCGCCGGACACGCTGAACTTGTGGCCGTTTACGTCGCCGTCCAGCTCGACCAGGATGGGCAC
CACCCCGGTGAACAGCTCCTCGCCCTTGCTCACCATGGTGGCGACCGGTGGATCCCGGGCCCGCGGTACC
GTCGACGGGGTCTGGGCTCTAGCGGAGTGGCACTTCCGACAAAGGACGTGGCCATCCAGAGGGAAACAGC
CGTTGTCATCTGCCTCAATGGACAGAGGTTTCCCACAGTCCTCACACTTGTAACACTTCATATGAAAGTT
CTTATCCAGCGCCACTACTCGCACAGTCTCGTCTCGGCCAGGCTCAGGCATGATTGGCTCCGAGCAGACG
GAGCACCTTGGAGCGTATTGCTTGTGATAGTCAGGGACACAGTGGGGCTGATTGGCCTGGTCCACAATGA
AGGAGGTGCCCTCCAGGGGACAGGCGCAGACCACACAGGTGAAGCACTGTGGGTGGTAGGCTTTGCCAGT
GGCCCTCAGCATGCGGTCAGTGATGGGCTGCCCACAGGTGTTGCACTTCTCCAAAGTGTCGGTGTAGCAG
CCCTCACAATATGGTGCTCCCTCCAGGCTATAGAACTGCTGTCCCTGCAGCTGCTGCTGACACTGATGGC
AAGTGAAGCAGGTGATGTGGAACAGTTGTCCCAGTGCACGAACCGCAGGCTGTGCACGGGCCAGTGGCTG
ATTGCATTTGCCACAGGACTCATTCACTGCCACGCTCTGCCTCTGAGGGTGTTCCATGTCCTGCATCAGC
TGCTGGGTCAGCTGCTCCAACTCCTCTACCTCCTTCAGGGTCAAGGGGCCTGGGCCTCCAGGAGAGCGTA
CCTGGTTTTGGTTTTGAGCTGGTGGA
